>Addgene plasmid #142804 | TFORF1491 | addgene full sequence | sequence record 395861 | Addgene NGS Result
TTAATGTAGTCTTATGCAATACTCTTGTAGTCTTGCAACATGGTAACGATGAGTTAGCAACATGCCTTAC
AAGGAGAGAAAAAGCACCGTGCATGCCGATTGGTGGAAGTAAGGTGGTACGATCGTGCCTTATTAGGAAG
GCAACAGACGGGTCTGACATGGATTGGACGAACCACTGAATTGCCGCATTGCAGAGATATTGTATTTAAG
TGCCTAGCTCGATACATAAACGGGTCTCTCTGGTTAGACCAGATCTGAGCCTGGGAGCTCTCTGGCTAAC
TAGGGAACCCACTGCTTAAGCCTCAATAAAGCTTGCCTTGAGTGCTTCAAGTAGTGTGTGCCCGTCTGTT
GTGTGACTCTGGTAACTAGAGATCCCTCAGACCCTTTTAGTCAGTGTGGAAAATCTCTAGCAGTGGCGCC
CGAACAGGGACTTGAAAGCGAAAGGGAAACCAGAGGAGCTCTCTCGACGCAGGACTCGGCTTGCTGAAGC
GCGCACGGCAAGAGGCGAGGGGCGGCGACTGGTGAGTACGCCAAAAATTTTGACTAGCGGAGGCTAGAAG
GAGAGAGATGGGTGCGAGAGCGTCAGTATTAAGCGGGGGAGAATTAGATCGCGATGGGAAAAAATTCGGT
TAAGGCCAGGGGGAAAGAAAAAATATAAATTAAAACATATAGTATGGGCAAGCAGGGAGCTAGAACGATT
CGCAGTTAATCCTGGCCTGTTAGAAACATCAGAAGGCTGTAGACAAATACTGGGACAGCTACAACCATCC
CTTCAGACAGGATCAGAAGAACTTAGATCATTATATAATACAGTAGCAACCCTCTATTGTGTGCATCAAA
GGATAGAGATAAAAGACACCAAGGAAGCTTTAGACAAGATAGAGGAAGAGCAAAACAAAAGTAAGACCAC
CGCACAGCAAGCGGCCGCTGATCTTCAGACCTGGAGGAGGAGATATGAGGGACAATTGGAGAAGTGAATT
ATATAAATATAAAGTAGTAAAAATTGAACCATTAGGAGTAGCACCCACCAAGGCAAAGAGAAGAGTGGTG
CAGAGAGAAAAAAGAGCAGTGGGAATAGGAGCTTTGTTCCTTGGGTTCTTGGGAGCAGCAGGAAGCACTA
TGGGCGCAGCGTCAATGACGCTGACGGTACAGGCCAGACAATTATTGTCTGGTATAGTGCAGCAGCAGAA
CAATTTGCTGAGGGCTATTGAGGCGCAACAGCATCTGTTGCAACTCACAGTCTGGGGCATCAAGCAGCTC
CAGGCAAGAATCCTGGCTGTGGAAAGATACCTAAAGGATCAACAGCTCCTGGGGATTTGGGGTTGCTCTG
GAAAACTCATTTGCACCACTGCTGTGCCTTGGAATGCTAGTTGGAGTAATAAATCTCTGGAACAGATTTG
GAATCACACGACCTGGATGGAGTGGGACAGAGAAATTAACAATTACACAAGCTTAATACACTCCTTAATT
GAAGAATCGCAAAACCAGCAAGAAAAGAATGAACAAGAATTATTGGAATTAGATAAATGGGCAAGTTTGT
GGAATTGGTTTAACATAACAAATTGGCTGTGGTATATAAAATTATTCATAATGATAGTAGGAGGCTTGGT
AGGTTTAAGAATAGTTTTTGCTGTACTTTCTATAGTGAATAGAGTTAGGCAGGGATATTCACCATTATCG
TTTCAGACCCACCTCCCAACCCCGAGGGGACCCATGCATTGCATCTCAATTAGTCAGCAACCAGGTGTGG
AAAGTCCCCAGGCTCCCCAGCAGGCAGAAGTATGCAAAGCATGCGTCTCAATTAGTCAGCAACCATAGTC
CCGCCCCTAACTCCGCCCATCCCGCCCCTAACTCCGCCCAGTTCCGCCCATTCTCCGCCCCATGGCTGAC
TAATTTTTTTTATTTATGCAGAGGCCGAGGCCGCCTCGGCCTCTGAGCTATTCCAGAAGTAGTGAGGAGG
CTTTTTTGGAGGCCTAGGCTTTTGCAAAAAGCTTTCTAGAGGTACCACCGGAGCTTACCATGACCGAGTA
CAAGCCCACGGTGCGCCTCGCCACCCGCGACGACGTCCCCAGGGCCGTACGCACCCTCGCCGCCGCGTTC
GCCGACTACCCCGCCACGCGCCACACCGTCGATCCGGACCGCCACATCGAGCGGGTCACCGAGCTGCAAG
AACTCTTCCTCACGCGCGTCGGGCTCGACATCGGCAAGGTGTGGGTCGCGGACGACGGCGCCGCCGTGGC
GGTCTGGACCACGCCGGAGAGCGTCGAAGCGGGGGCGGTGTTCGCCGAGATCGGCCCGCGCATGGCCGAG
TTGAGCGGTTCCCGGCTGGCCGCGCAGCAACAGATGGAAGGCCTCCTGGCGCCGCACCGGCCCAAGGAGC
CCGCGTGGTTCCTGGCCACCGTCGGCGTCTCGCCCGACCACCAGGGCAAGGGTCTGGGCAGCGCCGTCGT
GCTCCCCGGAGTGGAGGCGGCCGAGCGCGCCGGGGTGCCCGCCTTCCTGGAGACCTCCGCGCCCCGCAAC
CTCCCCTTCTACGAGCGGCTCGGCTTCACCGTCACCGCCGACGTCGAGGTGCCCGAAGGACCGCGCACCT
GGTGCATGACCCGCAAGCCCGGTGCCAGTTAACGAATTCTAGATCTTGAGACAAATGGCAGTATTCATCC
ACAATTTTAAAAGAAAAGGGGGGATTGGGGGGTACAGTGCAGGGGAAAGAATAGTAGACATAATAGCAAC
AGACATACAAACTAAAGAATTACAAAAACAAATTACAAAAATTCAAAATTTTCGGGTTTATTACAGGGAC
AGCAGAGATCCACTTTGGCGCCGGCTCGAGGCCTGCAGGTGCAAAGATGGATAAAGTTTTAAACAGAGAG
GAATCTTTGCAGCTAATGGACCTTCTAGGTCTTGAAAGGAGTGGGAATTGGCTCCGGTGCCCGTCAGTGG
GCAGAGCGCACATCGCCCACAGTCCCCGAGAAGTTGGGGGGAGGGGTCGGCAATTGAACCGGTGCCTAGA
GAAGGTGGCGCGGGGTAAACTGGGAAAGTGATGTCGTGTACTGGCTCCGCCTTTTTCCCGAGGGTGGGGG
AGAACCGTATATAAGTGCAGTAGTCGCCGTGAACGTTCTTTTTCGCAACGGGTTTGCCGCCAGAACACAG
GTAAGTGCCGTGTGTGGTTCCCGCGGGCCTGGCCTCTTTACGGGTTATGGCCCTTGCGTGCCTTGAATTA
CTTCCACCTGGCTGCAGTACGTGATTCTTGATCCCGAGCTTCGGGTTGGAAGTGGGTGGGAGAGTTCGAG
GCCTTGCGCTTAAGGAGCCCCTTCGCCTCGTGCTTGAGTTGAGGCCTGGCCTGGGCGCTGGGGCCGCCGC
GTGCGAATCTGGTGGCACCTTCGCGCCTGTCTCGCTGCTTTCGATAAGTCTCTAGCCATTTAAAATTTTT
GATGACCTGCTGCGACGCTTTTTTTCTGGCAAGATAGTCTTGTAAATGCGGGCCAAGATCTGCACACTGG
TATTTCGGTTTTTGGGGCCGCGGGCGGCGACGGGGCCCGTGCGTCCCAGCGCACATGTTCGGCGAGGCGG
GGCCTGCGAGCGCGGCCACCGAGAATCGGACGGGGGTAGTCTCAAGCTGGCCGGCCTGCTCTGGTGCCTG
GCCTCGCGCCGCCGTGTATCGCCCCGCCCTGGGCGGCAAGGCTGGCCCGGTCGGCACCAGTTGCGTGAGC
GGAAAGATGGCCGCTTCCCGGCCCTGCTGCAGGGAGCTCAAAATGGAGGACGCGGCGCTCGGGAGAGCGG
GCGGGTGAGTCACCCACACAAAGGAAAAGGGCCTTTCCGTCCTCAGCCGTCGCTTCATGTGACTCCACGG
AGTACCGGGCGCCGTCCAGGCACCTCGATTAGTTCTCGAGCTTTTGGAGTACGTCGTCTTTAGGTTGGGG
GGAGGGGTTTTATGCGATGGAGTTTCCCCACACTGAGTGGGTGGAGACTGAAGTTAGGCCAGCTTGGCAC
TTGATGTAATTCTCCTTGGAATTTGCCCTTTTTGAGTTTGGATCTTGGTTCATTCTCAAGCCTCAGACAG
TGGTTCAAAGTTTTTTTCTTCCATTTCAGGTGTCGTGAGGCTAGCACCGCCACCATGCTGGAGACCTTCC
GGAACCTGGCCTCAGTAGATGATGGGACTCAATTTAAAGCCAATGGGTCAGTTTCTCTGCAGGATATGTA
CGGGCAAGAAAAATCTAAGGAACAGACAATACCAAACTTCACAGGAAATAATTCCTGTGCCTACACTTTA
GAAAAAAATTGTGAAGGCTATGGCACTGAAGACCACCACAAAAATCTGAGAAATCATATGGTGGACAGAT
TCTGTACACATAATGAAGGTAATCAATATGGAGAAGCCATCCATCAAATGCCAGATCTTACCCTGCACAA
GAAAGTTTCTGCTGGAGAAAAACCATATGAATGCACCAAGTGCAGGACAGTCTTCACGCATCTTTCTTCT
CTTAAAAGGCACGTCAAGTCTCACTGTGGACGAAAAGCACCTCCAGGTGAGGAATGTAAGCAGGCCTGCA
TTTGTCCCTCACACCTACACAGTCACGGAAGAACTGACACTGAGGAGAAGCCGTATAAGTGTCAAGCATG
TGGGCAAACTTTCCAACATCCTCGTTACCTCTCCCACCACGTAAAGACTCACACAGCAGAGAAAACCTAC
AAATGCGAGCAGTGTCGGATGGCGTTTAATGGGTTCGCAAGCTTCACTAGACATGTGAGAACTCACACAA
AAGACAGGCCATATAAATGTCAGGAATGTGGGAGAGCCTTCATTTATCCCTCGACATTTCAAAGACACAT
GACAACACACACTGGAGAGAAGCCCTATAAATGTCAGCACTGTGGGAAAGCCTTCACTTACCCCCAGGCT
TTTCAAAGACATGAGAAGACGCACACGGGAGAGAAGCCCTATGAATGCAAGCAGTGTGGGAAAACATTCA
GTTGGTCTGAAACCTTGCGAGTCCACATGAGGATCCACACTGGGGACAAACTCTATAAATGTGAACACTG
TGGGAAGGCTTTTACCTCTTCCAGATCATTCCAAGGTCATTTGAGGACGCACACTGGAGAGAAACCTTAT
GAGTGTAAACAATGTGGGAAAGCCTTCACTTGGTCCTCAACGTTTAGAGAACATGTGAGAATTCACACGC
AAGAGCAGCTCTATAAATGTGAACAATGTGGGAAGGCTTTTACCTCTTCCAGATCATTCCGAGGTCATTT
GAGGACGCACACTGGAGAGAAGCCTTATGAGTGTAAACAATGTGGAAAAACCTTCACTTGGTCCTCAACG
TTTAGAGAACATGTGAGAATTCACACGCAAGAGCAGCTCCATAAATGTGAACACTGTGGGAAGGCCTTTA
CCTCTTCCAGAGCATTCCAAGGTCATTTGAGGATGCACACTGGAGAGAAGCCTTATGAGTGTAAACAATG
TGGAAAAACCTTCACTTGGTCCTCAACCTTACATAATCATGTGAGGATGCACACTGGAGAGAAACCTCAC
AAATGTAAACAATGTGGGATGTCCTTCAAGTGGCACTCCTCCTTCCGGAACCATCTGAGGATGCACACAG
GACAGAAATCCCACGAATGTCAGTCATACTCAAAAGCCTTCAGTTGCCAAGTCATTCTTTCTAAAACCAG
TGAGAGCACACACTAGTAATGAACTAGTCCGTAACTTGAAAGTATTTCGATTTCTTGGCTTTATATATCT
TGTGGAAAGGACGAACCGCCTCTGGATTAGTGAATTAAACGCGTTAAGTCGACAATCAACCTCTGGATTA
CAAAATTTGTGAAAGATTGACTGGTATTCTTAACTATGTTGCTCCTTTTACGCTATGTGGATACGCTGCT
TTAATGCCTTTGTATCATGCTATTGCTTCCCGTATGGCTTTCATTTTCTCCTCCTTGTATAAATCCTGGT
TGCTGTCTCTTTATGAGGAGTTGTGGCCCGTTGTCAGGCAACGTGGCGTGGTGTGCACTGTGTTTGCTGA
CGCAACCCCCACTGGTTGGGGCATTGCCACCACCTGTCAGCTCCTTTCCGGGACTTTCGCTTTCCCCCTC
CCTATTGCCACGGCGGAACTCATCGCCGCCTGCCTTGCCCGCTGCTGGACAGGGGCTCGGCTGTTGGGCA
CTGACAATTCCGTGGTGTTGTCGGGGAAATCATCGTCCTTTCCTTGGCTGCTCGCCTGTGTTGCCACCTG
GATTCTGCGCGGGACGTCCTTCTGCTACGTCCCTTCGGCCCTCAATCCAGCGGACCTTCCTTCCCGCGGC
CTGCTGCCGGCTCTGCGGCCTCTTCCGCGTCTTCGCCTTCGCCCTCAGACGAGTCGGATCTCCCTTTGGG
CCGCCTCCCCGCGTCGACTTTAAGACCAATGACTTACAAGGCAGCTGTAGATCTTAGCCACTTTTTAAAA
GAAAAGGGGGGACTGGAAGGGCTAATTCACTCCCAACGAAGACAAGATCTGCTTTTTGCTTGTACTGGGT
CTCTCTGGTTAGACCAGATCTGAGCCTGGGAGCTCTCTGGCTAACTAGGGAACCCACTGCTTAAGCCTCA
ATAAAGCTTGCCTTGAGTGCTTCAAGTAGTGTGTGCCCGTCTGTTGTGTGACTCTGGTAACTAGAGATCC
CTCAGACCCTTTTAGTCAGTGTGGAAAATCTCTAGCAGTACGTATAGTAGTTCATGTCATCTTATTATTC
AGTATTTATAACTTGCAAAGAAATGAATATCAGAGAGTGAGAGGAACTTGTTTATTGCAGCTTATAATGG
TTACAAATAAAGCAATAGCATCACAAATTTCACAAATAAAGCATTTTTTTCACTGCATTCTAGTTGTGGT
TTGTCCAAACTCATCAATGTATCTTATCATGTCTGGCTCTAGCTATCCCGCCCCTAACTCCGCCCATCCC
GCCCCTAACTCCGCCCAGTTCCGCCCATTCTCCGCCCCATGGCTGACTAATTTTTTTTATTTATGCAGAG
GCCGAGGCCGCCTCGGCCTCTGAGCTATTCCAGAAGTAGTGAGGAGGCTTTTTTGGAGGCCTAGGGACGT
ACCCAATTCGCCCTATAGTGAGTCGTATTACGCGCGCTCACTGGCCGTCGTTTTACAACGTCGTGACTGG
GAAAACCCTGGCGTTACCCAACTTAATCGCCTTGCAGCACATCCCCCTTTCGCCAGCTGGCGTAATAGCG
AAGAGGCCCGCACCGATCGCCCTTCCCAACAGTTGCGCAGCCTGAATGGCGAATGGG
[124 nt withheld, positions 7268-7391]
C
[91 nt withheld, positions 7393-7483]
A
[49 nt withheld, positions 7485-7533]
CCTTTGACGTTGGAGTCCACGTTCTTT
[37 nt withheld, positions 7561-7597]
ACCCTATCTCGGTCTATTCTTTTGATTTATAAGGGATTTTGCCGATTTCGGCCTATTGGTTAAAAAATGA
GCTGATTTAACAAAAATTTAACGCGAATTTTAACAAAATATTAACGCTTACAATTTAGGTGGCACTTTTC
GGGGAAATGTGCGCGGAACCCCTATTTGTTTATTTTTCTAAATACATTCAAATATGTATCCGCTCATGAG
ACAATAACCCTGATAAATGCTTCAATAATATTGAAAAAGGAAGAGTATGAGTATTCAACATTTCCGTGTC
GCCCTTATTCCCTTTTTTGCGGCATTTTGCCTTCCTGTTTTTGCTCACCCAGAAACGCTGGTGAAAGTAA
AAGATGCTGAAGATCAGTTGGGTGCACGAGTGGGTTACATCGAACTGGATCTCAACAGCGGTAAGATCCT
TGAGAGTTTTCGCCCCGAAGAACGTTTTCCAATGATGAGCACTTTTAAAGTTCTGCTATGTGGCGCGGTA
TTATCCCGTATTGACGCCGGGCAAGAGCAACTCGGTCGCCGCATACACTATTCTCAGAATGACTTGGTTG
AGTACTCACCAGTCACAGAAAAGCATCTTACGGATGGCATGACAGTAAGAGAATTATGCAGTGCTGCCAT
AACCATGAGTGATAACACTGCGGCCAACTTACTTCTGACAACGATCGGAGGACCGAAGGAGCTAACCGCT
TTTTTGCACAACATGGGGGATCATGTAACTCGCCTTGATCGTTGGGAACCGGAGCTGAATGAAGCCATAC
CAAACGACGAGCGTGACACCACGATGCCTGTAGCAATGGCAACAACGTTGCGCAAACTATTAACTGGCGA
ACTACTTACTCTAGCTTCCCGGCAACAATTAATAGACTGGATGGAGGCGGATAAAGTTGCAGGACCACTT
CTGCGCTCGGCCCTTCCGGCTGGCTGGTTTATTGCTGATAAATCTGGAGCCGGTGAGCGTGGGTCTCGCG
GTATCATTGCAGCACTGGGGCCAGATGGTAAGCCCTCCCGTATCGTAGTTATCTACACGACGGGGAGTCA
GGCAACTATGGATGAACGAAATAGACAGATCGCTGAGATAGGTGCCTCACTGATTAAGCATTGGTAACTG
TCAGACCAAGTTTACTCATATATACTTTAGATTGATTTAAAACTTCATTTTTAATTTAAAAGGATCTAGG
TGAAGATCCTTTTTGATAATCTCATGACCAAAATCCCTTAACGTGAGTTTTCGTTCCACTGAGCGTCAGA
CCCCGTAGAAAAGATCAAAGGATCTTCTTGAGATCCTTTTTTTCTGCGCGTAATCTGCTGCTTGCAAACA
AAAAAACCACCGCTACCAGCGGTGGTTTGTTTGCCGGATCAAGAGCTACCAACTCTTTTTCCGAAGGTAA
CTGGCTTCAGCAGAGCGCAGATACCAAATACTGTTCTTCTAGTGTAGCCGTAGTTAGGCCACCACTTCAA
GAACTCTGTAGCACCGCCTACATACCTCGCTCTGCTAATCCTGTTACCAGTGGCTGCTGCCAGTGGCGAT
AAGTCGTGTCTTACCGGGTTGGACTCAAGACGATAGTTACCGGATAAGGCGCAGCGGTCGGGCTGAACGG
GGGGTTCGTGCACACAGCCCAGCTTGGAGCGAACGACCTACACCGAACTGAGATACCTACAGCGTGAGCT
ATGAGAAAGCGCCACGCTTCCCGAAGGGAGAAAGGCGGACAGGTATCCGGTAAGCGGCAGGGTCGGAACA
GGAGAGCGCACGAGGGAGCTTCCAGGGGGAAACGCCTGGTATCTTTATAGTCCTGTCGGGTTTCGCCACC
TCTGACTTGAGCGTCGATTTTTGTGATGCTCGTCAGGGGGGCGGAGCCTATGGAAAAACGCCAGCAACGC
GGCCTTTTTACGGTTCCTGGCCTTTTGCTGGCCTTTTGCTCACATGTTCTTTCCTGCGTTATCCCCTGAT
TCTGTGGATAACCGTATTACCGCCTTTGAGTGAGCTGATACCGCTCGCCGCAGCCGAACGACCGAGCGCA
GCGAGTCAGTGAGCGAGGAAGCGGAAGAGCGCCCAATACGCAAACCGCCTCTCCCCGCGCGTTGGCCGAT
TCATTAATGCAGCTGGCACGACAGGTTTCCCGACTGGAAAGCGGGCAGTGAGCGCAACGCAATTAATGTG
AGTTAGCTCACTCATTAGGCACCCCAGGCTTTACACTTTATGCTTCCGGCTCGTATGTTGTGTGGAATTG
TGAGCGGATAACAATTTCACACAGGAAACAGCTATGACCATGATTACGCCAAGCGCGCAATTAACCCTCA
CTAAAGGGAACAAAAGCTGGAGCTGCAAGC
Features (pLannotate 1.2.2; 32 found; start..end, strand, type, name):
      5..231     +  promoter       RSV promoter: Rous sarcoma virus enhancer/promoter
    232..412     +  LTR            5' LTR (truncated): truncated 5' long terminal repeat (LTR) from HIV-1
    459..584     +  misc_feature   HIV-1 Ψ: packaging signal of human immunodeficiency virus type 1
    568..931     +  CDS            HIV-1 gag (fragment): gag protein from human immunodeficiency virus 1; gag
   1077..1310    +  misc_feature   RRE: The Rev response element (RRE) of HIV-1 allows for Rev-dependent mRNA export from the nucleus to the cytoplasm.
   1687..1713    +  CDS            Rev (fragment): human immunodeficiency virus 1 (HIV-1) Rev protein; rev; enhances nuclear export of unspliced and incompletely spliced viral mRNAs
   1720..1743    +  promoter       SV40 promoter (fragment): SV40 early promoter
   1744..1815    +  promoter       SV40 promoter (fragment): SV40 enhancer and early promoter
   1839..1974    +  rep_origin     SV40 ori: SV40 origin of replication
   2020..2616    +  CDS            PuroR (fragment): puromycin N-acetyltransferase; pac from Streptomyces; confers resistance to puromycin
   2665..2782    +  misc_feature   cPPT/CTS: central polypurine tract and central termination sequence of HIV-1
   2847..2913    +  CDS            small t antigen (fragment): SV40 (simian virus 40) small t antigen
   2920..4098    +  promoter       EF-1α promoter: strong constitutive promoter for human elongation factor EF-1α
   4115..4639    +  CDS            ZNF57 (fragment): ZNF57_HUMAN - Also known as ZNF424. Experimental evidence at protein level: Swiss-Prot protein existence level 1. May be involved in transcriptional regulation. From Homo sapiens (Human).
   5621..5683    +  CDS            ZNF57 (fragment): ZNF57_HUMAN - Also known as ZNF424. Experimental evidence at protein level: Swiss-Prot protein existence level 1. May be involved in transcriptional regulation. From Homo sapiens (Human).
   5699..5752    +  promoter       U6 promoter (fragment): RNA polymerase III promoter for human U6 snRNA
   5794..6382    +  misc_feature   WPRE: woodchuck hepatitis virus posttranscriptional regulatory element
   6433..6452    +  misc_feature   cPPT/CTS (fragment): central polypurine tract and central termination sequence of HIV-1
   6454..6687    +  LTR            3' LTR (ΔU3): self-inactivating 3' long terminal repeat (LTR) from HIV-1
   6765..6886    +  polyA_signal   SV40 poly(A) signal: SV40 polyadenylation signal
   6926..7061    +  rep_origin     SV40 ori: SV40 origin of replication
   7082..7100    -  promoter       T7 promoter: promoter for bacteriophage T7 RNA polymerase
   7108..7263    +  CDS            lacZα (fragment): LacZα fragment of β-galactosidase; lacZ fragment
   7268..7696    +  rep_origin     f1 ori (sequence partly withheld): f1 bacteriophage origin of replication; arrow indicates direction of (+) strand synthesis
   7749..7853    +  promoter       AmpR promoter: bla
   7854..8714    +  CDS            AmpR: β-lactamase; bla; confers resistance to ampicillin, carbenicillin, and related antibiotics
   8885..9473    +  rep_origin     ori: high-copy-number ColE1/pMB1/pBR322/pUC origin of replication
   9656..9748    +  CDS            lacI (fragment): lac repressor; lacI; The lac repressor binds to the lac operator to inhibit transcription in E. coli. This inhibition can be relieved by adding lactose or isopropyl-β-D-thiogalactopyranoside (IPTG).
   9761..9782    +  protein_bind   CAP binding site: CAP binding activates transcription in the presence of cAMP. E. coli catabolite activator protein
   9797..9827    +  promoter       lac promoter: promoter for the E. coli lac operon
   9835..9851    +  protein_bind   lac operator: The lac repressor binds to the lac operator to inhibit transcription in E. coli. This inhibition can be relieved by adding lactose or isopropyl-β-D-thiogalactopyranoside (IPTG). lac repressor encoded by lacI
   9896..9914    +  promoter       T3 promoter: promoter for bacteriophage T3 RNA polymerase
