[The description below was written by a language model from this plasmid's Addgene catalogue record and pLannotate feature annotations shown in this document.]
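Description:
TFORF1491 is a lentiviral mammalian expression plasmid built on the pLX_TRC317 backbone and carrying the human zinc-finger gene ZNF57 (also known as ZNF424). It belongs to a barcoded transcription factor ORF collection in which each ORF is paired with a unique 24-bp barcode, so that the factor delivered to a cell can be identified in pooled overexpression screens. In bacteria the plasmid is maintained by a high-copy ColE1/pUC-type origin and selected with ampicillin through the β-lactamase gene. An f1 origin and remnants of a lacZα/lac promoter cloning region flanked by T7 and T3 promoters are also present in the backbone.

The transfer cassette has the third-generation, self-inactivating layout. An RSV promoter drives a truncated HIV-1 5' LTR, followed by the Ψ packaging signal with a gag fragment, the Rev response element, and a ΔU3 3' LTR that is followed by an SV40 polyadenylation signal. Between the LTRs, SV40 early promoter/origin sequences precede a puromycin N-acetyltransferase gene for selecting transduced mammalian cells. A cPPT/CTS element, which aids nuclear import of the viral genome, sits downstream of this gene. The EF-1α promoter then drives constitutive expression of the ZNF57 ORF, and a WPRE placed after it enhances transcript stability and expression.

The automated annotation matches ZNF57 only at the two ends of the insert region, leaving the middle unlabelled. This may reflect the synthesized ORF or the particular isoform used, but the record does not explain it. The barcode itself is not annotated. A short U6 promoter fragment lies between the ORF and the WPRE, and its role is not stated. The depositor notes that the plasmid may recombine during propagation.
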