Addgene plasmid #142804: TFORF1491
Purpose: Lentiviral vector for overexpressing transcription factor ORFs with unique 24-bp barcodes. Barcodes facilitate identification of transcription factors in pooled screens.
Depositing lab: Feng Zhang. Depositing organization: Broad Institute. Publication: A transcription factor atlas of directed differentiation. Joung J, Ma S, Tay T, Geiger-Schuller KR, Kirchgatterer PC, Verdine VK, Guo B, Arias-Garcia MA, Allen WE, Singh A, Kuksenko O, Abudayyeh OO, Gootenberg JS, Fu Z, Macrae RK, Buenrostro JD, Regev A, Zhang F. Cell. 2023 Jan 5;186(1):209-229.e26. doi: 10.1016/j.cell.2022.11.026. PubMed 36608654.
Backbone
  Vector backbone: pLX_TRC317
  Backbone manufacturer: Broad Institute Genetic Perturbation Platform
  Backbone size w/o insert (bp): 8264
  Vector type: Mammalian Expression, Lentiviral
  Selectable markers: Puromycin
Growth in bacteria
  Bacterial resistance: Ampicillin, 100 μg/mL
  Growth temperature: 37°C
  Growth strain: NEB Stable
  Copy number: High Copy
Gene/Insert
  Gene/Insert name: ZNF57
  Species: H. sapiens (human)
  Insert size (bp): 1673
  Entrez Gene: ZNF57 (a.k.a. ZNF424)
  Promoter: EF1a
  Cloning method: Unknown
  Sequencing primers: 5′ GGGTGGAGACTGAAGTTAGGCCAG; 3′ CACATAGCGTAAAAGGAGCAACATAG
Terms and licenses: Academic/Nonprofit Terms; Industry Terms: Not Available to Industry
Depositor comments: NM_001319083,XM_011527682,ENST00000523428 . The transcription factor ORF portion of this plasmid was synthesized by Genewiz. Please test multiple small colonies in case of plasmid recombination. To make this collection available in a timely manner, a portion of this collection was not fully sequenced by Addgene. If an Addgene verified full plasmid sequence is not available, please contact us prior to placing an order to request the full sequence.
How to cite: TFORF1491 was a gift from Feng Zhang (Addgene plasmid # 142804 ; http://n2t.net/addgene:142804 ; RRID:Addgene_142804)
