>Addgene plasmid #142804 | TFORF1491 | depositor partial sequence | sequence record 280550 | Insert
ACCGCCACCATGCTGGAGACCTTCCGGAACCTGGCCTCAGTAGATGATGGGACTCAATTTAAAGCCAATG
GGTCAGTTTCTCTGCAGGATATGTACGGGCAAGAAAAATCTAAGGAACAGACAATACCAAACTTCACAGG
AAATAATTCCTGTGCCTACACTTTAGAAAAAAATTGTGAAGGCTATGGCACTGAAGACCACCACAAAAAT
CTGAGAAATCATATGGTGGACAGATTCTGTACACATAATGAAGGTAATCAATATGGAGAAGCCATCCATC
AAATGCCAGATCTTACCCTGCACAAGAAAGTTTCTGCTGGAGAAAAACCATATGAATGCACCAAGTGCAG
GACAGTCTTCACGCATCTTTCTTCTCTTAAAAGGCACGTCAAGTCTCACTGTGGACGAAAAGCACCTCCA
GGTGAGGAATGTAAGCAGGCCTGCATTTGTCCCTCACACCTACACAGTCACGGAAGAACTGACACTGAGG
AGAAGCCGTATAAGTGTCAAGCATGTGGGCAAACTTTCCAACATCCTCGTTACCTCTCCCACCACGTAAA
GACTCACACAGCAGAGAAAACCTACAAATGCGAGCAGTGTCGGATGGCGTTTAATGGGTTCGCAAGCTTC
ACTAGACATGTGAGAACTCACACAAAAGACAGGCCATATAAATGTCAGGAATGTGGGAGAGCCTTCATTT
ATCCCTCGACATTTCAAAGACACATGACAACACACACTGGAGAGAAGCCCTATAAATGTCAGCACTGTGG
GAAAGCCTTCACTTACCCCCAGGCTTTTCAAAGACATGAGAAGACGCACACGGGAGAGAAGCCCTATGAA
TGCAAGCAGTGTGGGAAAACATTCAGTTGGTCTGAAACCTTGCGAGTCCACATGAGGATCCACACTGGGG
ACAAACTCTATAAATGTGAACACTGTGGGAAGGCTTTTACCTCTTCCAGATCATTCCAAGGTCATTTGAG
GACGCACACTGGAGAGAAACCTTATGAGTGTAAACAATGTGGGAAAGCCTTCACTTGGTCCTCAACGTTT
AGAGAACATGTGAGAATTCACACGCAAGAGCAGCTCTATAAATGTGAACAATGTGGGAAGGCTTTTACCT
CTTCCAGATCATTCCGAGGTCATTTGAGGACGCACACTGGAGAGAAGCCTTATGAGTGTAAACAATGTGG
AAAAACCTTCACTTGGTCCTCAACGTTTAGAGAACATGTGAGAATTCACACGCAAGAGCAGCTCCATAAA
TGTGAACACTGTGGGAAGGCCTTTACCTCTTCCAGAGCATTCCAAGGTCATTTGAGGATGCACACTGGAG
AGAAGCCTTATGAGTGTAAACAATGTGGAAAAACCTTCACTTGGTCCTCAACCTTACATAATCATGTGAG
GATGCACACTGGAGAGAAACCTCACAAATGTAAACAATGTGGGATGTCCTTCAAGTGGCACTCCTCCTTC
CGGAACCATCTGAGGATGCACACAGGACAGAAATCCCACGAATGTCAGTCATACTCAAAAGCCTTCAGTT
GCCAAGTCATTCTTTCTAAAACCAGTGAGAGCACACACTAGTAATGAACTAGTCCGTAACTTGAAAGTAT
TTCGATTTCTTGGCTTTATATATCTTGTGGAAAGGACGAACCGCCTCTGGATTAGTGAATTAA
