>Addgene plasmid #142804 | TFORF1491 | depositor partial sequence | sequence record 280551 | Barcode
ACCGCCTCTGGATTAGTGAATTAA
